Addgene plasmid #85149: Bsrs074-Plux
Purpose: Inducibile Lux Promoter driving sfGFP
Depositing lab: Jeff Hasty. Depositing organization: University of California, San Diego (UCSD). Publication: Quorum Sensing Communication Modules for Microbial Consortia. Scott SR, Hasty J. ACS Synth Biol. 2016 Sep 16;5(9):969-77. doi: 10.1021/acssynbio.5b00286. Epub 2016 May 19. PubMed 27172092.
Backbone
  Vector backbone: pBjk2992
Growth in bacteria
  Bacterial resistance: Ampicillin, 100 μg/mL
  Growth temperature: 37°C
  Growth strain: DIAL Strain (colE2)
  Copy number: Unknown
Gene/Insert
  Gene/Insert name: Plux-sfGFP
Terms and licenses: Academic/Nonprofit Terms; Industry Terms: Not Available to Industry
Depositor comments: Please note that this plasmid may require a unique bacterial strain, so make sure to confirm that you can also obtain the appropriate growth strain. Please contact us or contact our distributors if you have any questions.
How to cite: Bsrs074-Plux was a gift from Jeff Hasty (Addgene plasmid # 85149 ; http://n2t.net/addgene:85149 ; RRID:Addgene_85149)
