[The description below was written by a language model from this plasmid's Addgene catalogue record and pLannotate feature annotations shown in this document.]
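Description:
Bsrs074-Plux is a small (about 3 kb) bacterial reporter plasmid built on the pBjk2992 backbone, in which an inducible Lux promoter drives superfolder GFP. It is selected with ampicillin through a β-lactamase (AmpR) gene expressed from its native bla promoter. The automated annotation did not identify an origin of replication, but the catalogue entry lists a DIAL strain (colE2) as the growth host and warns that a special strain may be required. This suggests a ColE2-type origin that depends on a replication factor supplied in trans by the host rather than encoded on the plasmid. The copy number is recorded as unknown.

The payload is the Plux-sfGFP cassette. The feature table places the sfGFP coding sequence between attL1 and attL2 Gateway recombination sites, the arrangement typical of an entry-clone-style cassette that could in principle be transferred by an LR reaction. A fragment of a putative bacterial terminator lies upstream of the reporter, where it could insulate the cassette from read-through transcription. The Lux promoter itself is not annotated, although the unannotated stretch just upstream of sfGFP is where it would be expected. Small leftover elements, a short lacZα fragment and a T7 promoter outside attL2, appear to be backbone remnants. No LuxR regulator is annotated, so the activator needed to respond to the acyl-homoserine lactone signal is presumably supplied from another construct or from the host.

The plasmid comes from work characterising quorum-sensing communication modules for microbial consortia. There it serves as a fluorescent readout of Plux activation, with the robustly folding sfGFP reporting promoter induction.
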