Features (pLannotate 1.2.2; 8 found; start..end, strand, type, name):
     55..72      -  CDS            lacZα (fragment): LacZα fragment of β-galactosidase; lacZ fragment
     88..187     +  protein_bind   attL1: mutant version of attL; recombination site for the Gateway® LR reaction LR Clonase™
    211..248     -  terminator     bacterial terminator (fragment): putative bacterial transcription terminator
    379..1092    +  CDS            superfolder GFP: GFP variant that folds robustly even when fused to poorly folded proteins (Pédelacq et al., 2006)
   1201..1300    -  protein_bind   attL2: mutant version of attL; recombination site for the Gateway® LR reaction LR Clonase™
   1318..1336    -  promoter       T7 promoter: promoter for bacteriophage T7 RNA polymerase
   1470..1574    +  promoter       AmpR promoter: bla
   1575..2435    +  CDS            AmpR: β-lactamase; bla; confers resistance to ampicillin, carbenicillin, and related antibiotics
>Addgene plasmid #85149 | Bsrs074-Plux | addgene full sequence | sequence record 171560 | Addgene NGS Result
AGATAAGCCTTATCAGATAACAGCGCCCTTTTGGCGTCTTTTTGAGCACCTAGGTGTAAAACGACGGCCA
GTCTTAAGCTCGGGCCCCAAATAATGATTTTATTTTGACTGATAGTGACCTGTTCGTTGCAACAAATTGA
TGAGCAATGCTTTTTTATAATGCCAACTTTGTACAAAAAAGCAGGCTCCGAATTGGTATCACGAGGCAGA
ATTTCAGATAAAAAAAATCCTTAGCTTTCGCTAAGGATCTGAAGTGGAATTCATGAGATCTACTATTGTA
TCGCTGGGAATACAATTACTTAACATAAGCACCTGTAGGATCGTACAGGTTTACGCAAGAAAATGGTTTG
TTATAGTCGAATATAAGGAGGTGACAATATGCGTAAAGGCGAAGAGCTGTTCACTGGTGTCGTCCCTATT
CTGGTGGAACTGGATGGTGATGTCAACGGTCATAAGTTTTCCGTGCGTGGCGAGGGTGAAGGTGACGCAA
CTAATGGTAAACTGACGCTGAAGTTCATCTGTACTACTGGTAAACTGCCGGTACCTTGGCCGACTCTGGT
AACGACGCTGACTTATGGTGTTCAGTGCTTTGCTCGTTATCCGGACCATATGAAGCAGCATGACTTCTTC
AAGTCCGCCATGCCGGAAGGCTATGTGCAGGAACGCACGATTTCCTTTAAGGATGACGGCACGTACAAAA
CGCGTGCGGAAGTGAAATTTGAAGGCGATACCCTGGTAAACCGCATTGAGCTGAAAGGCATTGACTTTAA
AGAAGACGGCAATATCCTGGGCCATAAGCTGGAATACAATTTTAACAGCCACAATGTTTACATCACCGCC
GATAAACAAAAAAATGGCATTAAAGCGAATTTTAAAATTCGCCACAACGTGGAGGATGGCAGCGTGCAGC
TGGCTGATCACTACCAGCAAAACACTCCAATCGGTGATGGTCCTGTTCTGCTGCCAGACAATCACTATCT
GAGCACGCAAAGCGTTCTGTCTAAAGATCCGAACGAGAAACGCGATCATATGGTTCTGCTGGAGTTCGTA
ACCGCAGCGGGCATCACGCATGGTATGGATGAACTGTACAAATGAGGATCCTAACTCGCTCCTCAGGCTT
CCTCGCTCACTGACTCGCTGCGCTCGGTCGTTCGGCTGCGGCGAGCGGTATCAGCTCACTCAAAGGCGGT
AATCAATTCGACCCAGCTTTCTTGTACAAAGTTGGCATTATAAAAAATAATTGCTCATCAATTTGTTGCA
ACGAACAGGTCACTATCAGTCAAAATAAAATCATTATTTGCCATCCAGCTGATATCCCCTATAGTGAGTC
GTATTACATGGTCATAGCTGTTTCCTGGCAGCTCTGGCCCGTGTCTCAAAATCTCTGATGTTACATTGCA
CAAGATAAAAATATATCATCATGCCTCCTCTAGACTTAGACGTCAGGTGGCACTTTTCGGGGAAATGTGC
GCGGAACCCCTATTTGTTTATTTTTCTAAATACATTCAAATATGTATCCGCTCATGAGACAATAACCCTG
ATAAATGCTTCAATAATATTGAAAAAGGAAGAGTATGAGTATTCAACATTTCCGTGTCGCCCTTATTCCC
TTTTTTGCGGCATTTTGCCTTCCTGTTTTTGCTCACCCAGAAACGCTGGTGAAAGTAAAAGATGCTGAAG
ATCAGTTGGGTGCACGAGTGGGTTACATCGAACTGGATCTCAACAGCGGTAAGATCCTTGAGAGTTTTCG
CCCCGAAGAACGTTTTCCAATGATGAGCACTTTTAAAGTTCTGCTATGTGGCGCGGTATTATCCCGTATT
GACGCCGGGCAAGAGCAACTCGGTCGCCGCATACACTATTCTCAGAATGACTTGGTTGAGTACTCACCAG
TCACAGAAAAGCATCTTACGGATGGCATGACAGTAAGAGAATTATGCAGTGCTGCCATAACCATGAGTGA
TAACACTGCGGCCAACTTACTTCTGACAACGATCGGAGGACCGAAGGAGCTAACCGCTTTTTTGCACAAC
ATGGGGGATCATGTAACTCGCCTTGATCGTTGGGAACCGGAGCTGAATGAAGCCATACCAAACGACGAGC
GTGACACCACGATGCCTGTAGCAATGGCAACAACGTTGCGCAAACTATTAACTGGCGAACTACTTACTCT
AGCTTCCCGGCAACAATTAATAGACTGGATGGAGGCGGATAAAGTTGCAGGACCACTTCTGCGCTCGGCC
CTTCCGGCTGGCTGGTTTATTGCTGATAAATCTGGAGCCGGTGAGCGTGGGTCTCGCGGTATCATTGCAG
CACTGGGGCCAGATGGTAAGCCCTCCCGTATCGTAGTTATCTACACGACGGGGAGTCAGGCAACTATGGA
TGAACGAAATAGACAGATCGCTGAGATAGGTGCCTCACTGATTAAGCATTGGTAACTGTCAGACCAAGTT
TACTCATATATACTTTAGATTGATTTAAAACTTCATTTTTAATTTAAAAGGATCTAGGTGAAGATCCTTT
TTGATAATCCTCGAGGAGCGCCTCAGCGCGCCGTAGCGTCGATAAAAATTACGGGCTGGGGCGAAACTAC
CATCTGTTCGAAAAGGTCCGTAAATGGGCCTACAGAGCGATTCGTCAGGGCTGGCCTGTATTCTCACAAT
GGCTTGATGCCGTTATCCAGCGTGTCGAAATGTACAACGCTTCGCTTCCCGTTCCGCTTTCTCCGGCTGA
ATGTCGGGCTATTGGCAAGAGCATTGCGAAATATACACACAGGAAATTCTCACCAGAGGGATTTTCCGCT
GTACAGGCCGCTCGCGGTCGCAAGGGCGGAACTAAATCTAAGCGCGCAGCAGTTCCTACATCAGCACGTT
CGCTGAAACCGTGGGAGGCATTAGGCATCAGTCGAGCGACGTACTACCGAAAATTAAAATGTGACCCAGA
CCTCGCAAAATGAGACC
