>Addgene plasmid #85149 | Bsrs074-Plux | addgene partial sequence | sequence record 168456 | M13-F20 5'-TGTAAAACGACGGCCAGT-3'
TGACTGATAGTGACCTGTTCGTTGCAACAAATTGATGAGCAATGCTTTTTTATAATGCCAACTTTGTACA
AAAAAGCAGGCTCCGAATTGGTATCACGAGGCAGAATTTCAGATAAAAAAAATCCTTAGCTTTCGCTAAG
GATCTGAAGTGGAATTCATGAGATCTACTATTGTATCGCTGGGAATACAATTACTTAACATAAGCACCTG
TAGGATCGTACAGGTTTACGCAAGAAAATGGTTTGTTATAGTCGAATATAAGGAGGTGACAATATGCGTA
AAGGCGAAGAG
