>Addgene plasmid #85149 | Bsrs074-Plux | addgene partial sequence | sequence record 168457 | M13-Rev 5'-CAGGAAACAGCTATGACC-3'
ATGATTTTATTTTGACTGATAGTGACCTGTTCGTTGCAACAAATTGATGAGCAATTATTTTTTATAATGC
CAACTTTGTACAAGAAAGCTGGGTCGAATTGATTACCGCCTTTGAGTGAGCTGATACCGCTCGCCGCAGC
CGAACGACCGAGCGCAGCGAGTCAGTGAGCGAGGAAGCCTGAGGAGCGAGTTAGGATCCTCATTTGTACA
GTTCATCCATACCATGCGTGATGCCCGCTGCGGTTACGAACTCCAGCAGAACCATATGATCGCGTTTCTC
GTTCGGATCTTTAGACAGAACGCTTTGCGTGCTCAGATAGTGATTGTCTGGCAGCAGAACAGGACCATCA
CCGATTGGAGTGTTTTGCTGGTAGTGATCAGCCAGCTGCACGCTGCCATCCTCCACGTTGTGGCGAATTT
TAAAATTCGCTTTAATGCCATTTTTTTGTTTATCGGCGGTGATGTAAACATTGTGGCTGTTAAAATTGTA
TTCCAGCTTATGGCCCAGGATATTGCCGTCTTCTTTAAAGTCAATGCCTTTCAGCTCAATGCGGTTTACC
AGGGTATCGCCTTCAAATTTCACTTCCGCACGCGTTTTGTACGTGCCGTCATCCTTAAAGGAAATCGTGC
GTTCCTGCACATAGCCTTCCGGCATGGCGGACTTGAAGAAGTCATGCTGCTTCATATGGTCCGGATAACG
AGCAAAGCACTGAACACCATAAGTCAGCGTCGTTACCAGAGTCGGCCAAGGTACCGGCAGTTTACCAGTA
GTACAGATGAACTTCAGCGTCAGTTTACCATTAGTTGCGTCACCTTCACCCTCGCCACGCACGGAAAA
